Addgene plasmid #183567: pKDR-EF1a
Purpose: One in a series of plasmids to titrate levels of expressed protein to levels of endogenous protein (non-attenuated EF1a promoter)
Depositing lab: Erik Dent. Depositing organization: University of Wisconsin, Madison. Publication: A Single Transcript Knockdown-Replacement Strategy Employing 5' UTR Secondary Structures to Precisely Titrate Rescue Protein Translation. Millette MM, Holland ED, Tenpas TJ, Dent EW. Front Genome Ed. 2022 Mar 28;4:803375. doi: 10.3389/fgeed.2022.803375. eCollection 2022. PubMed 35419562.
Backbone
  Vector backbone: pKDR
  Vector type: Mammalian Expression
Growth in bacteria
  Bacterial resistance: Ampicillin, 100 μg/mL
  Growth temperature: 37°C
  Growth strain: DH5alpha
  Copy number: High Copy
Gene/Insert
  Gene/Insert name: Unattenuated
  Species: Other
  Promoter: EF1a
  Cloning method: Gibson Cloning
Terms and licenses: Academic/Nonprofit Terms; Industry Terms: Not Available to Industry
How to cite: pKDR-EF1a was a gift from Erik Dent (Addgene plasmid # 183567 ; http://n2t.net/addgene:183567 ; RRID:Addgene_183567)
