[The description below was written by a language model from this plasmid's Addgene catalogue record and pLannotate feature annotations shown in this document.]
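Description:
pKDR-EF1a is a mammalian expression plasmid of about 6.8 kb built on the pKDR backbone. It belongs to a series designed for single-transcript knockdown-replacement experiments in which the amount of rescue protein is titrated toward endogenous levels. It is propagated in E. coli as a high-copy plasmid through a ColE1/pUC-type origin and selected with ampicillin via the β-lactamase gene and its native promoter. Remnants of the lac promoter/operator region and short lacI fragments are backbone carry-over. An SV40 origin and an SV40 poly(A) signal are also present; the origin could support episomal replication in cells expressing large T antigen.

The expression unit is driven by the full-length human EF-1α promoter, preceded by a very short CMV enhancer fragment. The insert is recorded as "Unattenuated", and the stated purpose describes this as the non-attenuated EF1a member of the series. It therefore presumably serves as the maximal-expression reference against which versions carrying translation-dampening 5' UTR secondary structures are compared. The transcript encodes the green fluorescent protein mClover3, followed by an EMCV IRES that permits cap-independent translation of the red fluorescent protein mScarlet-I. Red fluorescence can thus act as an internal reference for transcript level, while green fluorescence reports translation of the first cistron.

Downstream of mScarlet-I lies miR-30a 3' flanking sequence. This suggests a miR-30-based scaffold for embedding a knockdown hairpin in the same transcript, but the feature table annotates neither a 5' flank nor a hairpin, and the record names no target. The unit ends in a rabbit β-globin poly(A) signal. The small PGK promoter and HBB fragments annotated nearby are probably incidental matches.
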