Features (pLannotate 1.2.2; 20 found; start..end, strand, type, name):
      5..23      +  enhancer       CMV enhancer (fragment): human cytomegalovirus immediate early enhancer
     37..1218    +  promoter       EF-1α promoter: strong constitutive promoter for human elongation factor EF-1α
   1245..1961    +  CDS            mClover3: mClover3 is a basic (constitutively fluorescent) green/yellow fluorescent protein published in 2016, derived from Aequorea victoria. It is reported to be a rapidly-maturing monomer with high acid sensitivity.
   2135..2597    +  misc_feature   IRES: internal ribosome entry site (IRES) of the encephalomyocarditis virus (EMCV)
   2677..3369    +  CDS            mScarlet-I: mScarlet-I is a basic (constitutively fluorescent) red fluorescent protein published in 2016, derived from synthetic construct. It is reported to be a rapidly-maturing monomer with moderate acid sensitivity.
   3583..3709    +  ncRNA          3' miR-30a: sequence downstream of the 71-nt precursor of the human miR-30a microRNA (Zeng et al., 2002) miRNA
   3739..3778    +  promoter       PGK promoter (fragment): mouse phosphoglycerate kinase 1 promoter
   3784..3855    +  CDS            HBB (fragment): HBB_PONPY - Experimental evidence at transcript level: Swiss-Prot protein existence level 2. Involved in oxygen transport from the lung to the various peripheral tissues. From Pongo pygmaeus (Bornean orangutan).
   3926..3981    +  polyA_signal   β-globin poly(A) signal: rabbit β-globin polyadenylation signal (Gil and Proudfoot, 1987)
   4366..4382    -  protein_bind   lac operator: The lac repressor binds to the lac operator to inhibit transcription in E. coli. This inhibition can be relieved by adding lactose or isopropyl-β-D-thiogalactopyranoside (IPTG). lac repressor encoded by lacI
   4390..4420    -  promoter       lac promoter: promoter for the E. coli lac operon
   4435..4456    -  protein_bind   CAP binding site: CAP binding activates transcription in the presence of cAMP. E. coli catabolite activator protein
   4469..4508    -  CDS            lacI (fragment): lac repressor; lacI; The lac repressor binds to the lac operator to inhibit transcription in E. coli. This inhibition can be relieved by adding lactose or isopropyl-β-D-thiogalactopyranoside (IPTG).
   4515..4537    +  promoter       SV40 promoter (fragment): SV40 enhancer and early promoter
   4561..4696    +  rep_origin     SV40 ori: SV40 origin of replication
   4716..4850    +  polyA_signal   SV40 poly(A) signal: SV40 polyadenylation signal
   4852..4906    -  CDS            lacI (fragment): lac repressor; lacI; The lac repressor binds to the lac operator to inhibit transcription in E. coli. This inhibition can be relieved by adding lactose or isopropyl-β-D-thiogalactopyranoside (IPTG).
   5089..5677    -  rep_origin     ori: high-copy-number ColE1/pMB1/pBR322/pUC origin of replication
   5848..6708    -  CDS            AmpR: β-lactamase; bla; confers resistance to ampicillin, carbenicillin, and related antibiotics
   6709..6813    -  promoter       AmpR promoter: bla
>Addgene plasmid #183567 | pKDR-EF1a | addgene full sequence | sequence record 370308 | Addgene NGS Result
GGTCGACATTGATTATTGACTAGATCATCGCGTGAGGCTCCGGTGCCCGTCAGTGGGCAGAGCGCACATC
GCCCACAGTCCCCGAGAAGTTGGGGGGAGGGGTCGGCAATTGAAGCGGTGCCTAGAGAAGGTGGCGCGGG
GTAAACTGGGAAAGTGATGTCGTGTACTGGCTCCGCCTTTTTCCCGAGGGTGGGGGAGAACCGTATATAA
GTGCAGTAGTCGCCGTGAACGTTCTTTTTCGCAACGGGTTTGCCGCCAGAACACAGGTAAGTGCCGTGTG
TGGTTCCCGCGGGCCTGGCCTCTTTACGGGTTATGGCCCTTGCGTGCCTTGAATTACTTCCACGCCCCTG
GCTGCAGTACGTGATTCTTGATCCCGAGCTTCGGGTTGGAAGTGGGTGGGAGAGTTCGAGGCCTTGCGCT
TAAGGAGCCCCTTCGCCTCGTGCTTGAGTTGAGGCCTGGCCTGGGCGCTGGGGCCGCCGCGTGCGAATCT
GGTGGCACCTTCGCGCCTGTCTCGCTGCTTTCGATAAGTCTCTAGCCATTTAAAATTTTTGATGACCTGC
TGCGACGCTTTTTTTCTGGCAAGATAGTCTTGTAAATGCGGGCCAAGATCTGCACACTGGTATTTCGGTT
TTTGGGGCCGCGGGCGGCGACGGGGCCCGTGCGTCCCAGCGCACATGTTCGGCGAGGCGGGGCCTGCGAG
CGCGGCCACCGAGAATCGGACGGGGGTAGTCTCAAGCTGGCCGGCCTGCTCTGGTGCCTGGCCTCGCGCC
GCCGTGTATCGCCCCGCCCTGGGCGGCAAGGCTGGCCCGGTCGGCACCAGTTGCGTGAGCGGAAAGATGG
CCGCTTCCCGGCCCTGCTGCAGGGAGCTCAAAATGGAGGACGCGGCGCTCGGGAGAGCGGGCGGGTGAGT
CACCCACACAAAGGAAAAGGGCCTTTCCGTCCTCAGCCGTCGCTTCATGTGACTCCACGGAGTACCGGGC
GCCGTCCAGGCACCTCGATTAGTTCTGCAGCTTTTGGAGTACGTCGTCTTTAGGTTGGGGGGAGGGGTTT
TATGCGATGGAGTTTCCCCACACTGAGTGGGTGGAGACTGAAGTTAGGCCAGCTTGGCACTTGATGTAAT
TCTCCTTGGAATTTGCCCTTTTTGAGTTTGGATCTTGGTTCATTCTCAAGCCTCAGACAGTGGTTCAAAG
TTTTTTTCTTCCATTTCAGGTGTCGTGAGGACCGGTTATACTGCGGCCGCCACCATGGTGAGCAAGGGCG
AGGAGCTGTTCACCGGGGTGGTGCCCATCCTGGTCGAGCTGGACGGCGACGTAAACGGCCACAAGTTCAG
CGTCCGCGGCGAGGGCGAGGGCGATGCCACCAACGGCAAGCTGACCCTGAAGTTCATCTGCACCACCGGC
AAGCTGCCCGTGCCCTGGCCCACCCTCGTGACCACCTTCGGCTACGGCGTGGCCTGCTTCAGCCGCTACC
CCGACCACATGAAGCAGCACGACTTCTTCAAGTCCGCCATGCCCGAAGGCTACGTCCAGGAGCGCACCAT
CTCTTTCAAGGACGACGGTACCTACAAGACCCGCGCCGAGGTGAAGTTCGAGGGCGACACCCTGGTGAAC
CGCATCGAGCTGAAGGGCATCGACTTCAAGGAGGACGGCAACATCCTGGGGCACAAGCTGGAGTACAACT
TCAACAGCCACTACGTCTATATCACGGCCGACAAGCAGAAGAACTGCATCAAGGCTAACTTCAAGATCCG
CCACAACGTTGAGGACGGCAGCGTGCAGCTCGCCGACCACTACCAGCAGAACACCCCCATCGGCGACGGC
CCCGTGCTGCTGCCCGACAACCACTACCTGAGCCATCAGTCCAAGCTGAGCAAAGACCCCAACGAGAAGC
GCGATCACATGGTCCTGCTGGAGTTCGTGACCGCCGCCGGGATTACACATGGCATGGACGAGCTGTACAA
GTAGTGACCTGCAGGTCGTGTCAGTTATCGACAAGGTCAACGTCACCTAAATAATTCCGCCCCCCCCTCT
CCCTCCCCCCCCCCTAACGTTACTGGCCGAAGCCGCTTGGAATAAGGCCGGTGTGCGTTTGTCTATATGT
TATTTTCCACCATATTGCCGTCTTTTGGCAATGTGAGGGCCCGGAAACCTGGCCCTGTCTTCTTGACGAG
CATTCCTAGGGGTCTTTCCCCTCTCGCCAAAGGAATGCAAGGTCTGTTGAATGTCGTGAAGGAAGCAGTT
CCTCTGGAAGCTTCTTGAAGACAAACAACGTCTGTAGCGACCCTTTGCAGGCAGCGGAACCCCCCACCTG
GCGACAGGTGCCTCTGCGGCCAAAAGCCACGTGTATAAGATACACCTGCAAAGGCGGCACAACCCCAGTG
CCACGTTGTGAGTTGGATAGTTGTGGAAAGAGTCAAATGGCTCTCCTCAAGCGTATTCAACAAGGGGCTG
AAGGATGCCCAGAAGGTACCCCATTGTATGGGATCTGATCTGGGGCCTCGGTGCACATGCTTTACATGTG
TTTAGTCGAGGTTAAAAAAACGTCTAGGCCCCCCGAACCACGGGGACGTGGTTTTCCTTTGAAAAACACG
ATGATAATATGGCCACAACCATGGGCTGCACCGTGAGCGCCGAGGACAAGGCGGCGGCCGAGCGCGGCTC
TGGTTCCGGCACTAGTGTGAGTAAAGGAGAGGCCGTTATAAAAGAGTTCATGCGGTTCAAGGTACACATG
GAGGGATCAATGAACGGACACGAGTTCGAAATCGAAGGGGAAGGAGAGGGCAGGCCCTATGAGGGTACTC
AGACCGCCAAACTCAAAGTGACAAAGGGAGGCCCTTTGCCTTTCTCTTGGGACATCTTGTCACCACAATT
TATGTATGGCTCCCGAGCATTTATAAAACACCCAGCAGACATACCCGATTACTACAAGCAGTCTTTCCCA
GAAGGTTTTAAATGGGAAAGGGTCATGAACTTTGAGGATGGTGGTGCTGTGACGGTGACGCAGGATACTT
CTTTGGAGGACGGAACACTCATCTACAAGGTAAAGCTCAGGGGCACGAACTTCCCGCCGGACGGACCAGT
CATGCAGAAAAAGACTATGGGATGGGAGGCTTCCACCGAACGGTTGTATCCCGAGGACGGTGTTTTGAAG
GGAGATATAAAAATGGCTCTTCGGCTGAAAGATGGAGGCAGATACTTGGCAGATTTTAAGACCACGTATA
AGGCAAAAAAACCAGTGCAAATGCCGGGAGCATATAACGTTGACCGCAAACTGGACATCACCTCACATAA
CGAGGATTATACAGTAGTAGAACAGTACGAAAGAAGCGAAGGGAGGCACAGCACCGGGGGTATGGATGAG
CTGTATAAGTGATAGGCATGCTAGCACTGGTTTGAATGAGGCTTCAGTACTTTACAGAATCGTTGCCTGC
ACATCTTGGAAACACTTGCTGGGATTACTTCGACTTCTTAACCCAACAGAAGGCTCGAGAAGGTATATTG
CTGTTGACAGTGAGCGCACTCTTTCTAGGAGGTTGTGATAGTGAAGCCACAGATGTATCACAACCTCCTA
GAAAGAGTATGCCTACTGCCTCGGACTTCAAGGGGCTAGAATTCGAGCAATTATCTTGTTTACTAAAACT
GAATACCTTGCTATCTCTTTGATACATTTTTACAAAGCTGAATTAAAATGGTATAAATTAAATCACTTTT
TTCAATTGACGCGTGATCTAATTCTACCGGGTAGGGGAGGCGCTTTTCCCAAGGCAGTCTGGAGCATGGC
CGCACTCCTCAGGTGCAGGCTGCCTATCAGAAGGTGGTGGCTGGTGTGGCCAATGCCCTGGCTCACAAAT
ACCACTGAGATCTTTTTCCCTCTGCCAAAAATTATGGGGACATCATGAAGCCCCTTGAGCATCTGACTTC
TGGCTAATAAAGGAAATTTATTTTCATTGCAATAGTGTGTTGGAATTTTTTGTGTCTCTCACTCGGAAGG
ACATATGGGAGGGCAAATCATTTAAAACATCAGAATGAGTATTTGGTTTAGAGTTTGGCAACATATGCCC
ATATGCTGGCTGCCATGAACAAAGGTTGGCTATAAAGAGGTCATCAGTATATGAAACAGCCCCCTGCTGT
CCATTCCTTATTCCATAGAAAAGCCTTGACTTGAGGTTAGATTTTTTTTATATTTTGTTTTGTGTTATTT
TTTTCTTTAACATCCCTAAAATTTTCCTTACATGTTTTACTAGCCAGATTTTTCCTCCTCTCCTGACTAC
TCCCAGTCATAGCTGTCCCTCTTCTCTTATGGAGATCCCTCGACCTGCAGCCCAAGCTTGGCGTAATCAT
GGTCATAGCTGTTTCCTGTGTGAAATTGTTATCCGCTCACAATTCCACACAACATACGAGCCGGAAGCAT
AAAGTGTAAAGCCTGGGGTGCCTAATGAGTGAGCTAACTCACATTAATTGCGTTGCGCTCACTGCCCGCT
TTCCAGTCGGGAAACCTGTCGTGCCAGCGGATCCGCATCTCAATTAGTCAGCAACCATAGTCCCGCCCCT
AACTCCGCCCATCCCGCCCCTAACTCCGCCCAGTTCCGCCCATTCTCCGCCCCATGGCTGACTAATTTTT
TTTATTTATGCAGAGGCCGAGGCCGCCTCGGCCTCTGAGCTATTCCAGAAGTAGTGAGGAGGCTTTTTTG
GAGGCCTAGGCTTTTGCAAAAAGCTAACTTGTTTATTGCAGCTTATAATGGTTACAAATAAAGCAATAGC
ATCACAAATTTCACAAATAAAGCATTTTTTTCACTGCATTCTAGTTGTGGTTTGTCCAAACTCATCAATG
TATCTTATCATGTCTGGATCCGCTGCATTAATGAATCGGCCAACGCGCGGGGAGAGGCGGTTTGCGTATT
GGGCGCTCTTCCGCTTCCTCGCTCACTGACTCGCTGCGCTCGGTCGTTCGGCTGCGGCGAGCGGTATCAG
CTCACTCAAAGGCGGTAATACGGTTATCCACAGAATCAGGGGATAACGCAGGAAAGAACATGTGAGCAAA
AGGCCAGCAAAAGGCCAGGAACCGTAAAAAGGCCGCGTTGCTGGCGTTTTTCCATAGGCTCCGCCCCCCT
GACGAGCATCACAAAAATCGACGCTCAAGTCAGAGGTGGCGAAACCCGACAGGACTATAAAGATACCAGG
CGTTTCCCCCTGGAAGCTCCCTCGTGCGCTCTCCTGTTCCGACCCTGCCGCTTACCGGATACCTGTCCGC
CTTTCTCCCTTCGGGAAGCGTGGCGCTTTCTCATAGCTCACGCTGTAGGTATCTCAGTTCGGTGTAGGTC
GTTCGCTCCAAGCTGGGCTGTGTGCACGAACCCCCCGTTCAGCCCGACCGCTGCGCCTTATCCGGTAACT
ATCGTCTTGAGTCCAACCCGGTAAGACACGACTTATCGCCACTGGCAGCAGCCACTGGTAACAGGATTAG
CAGAGCGAGGTATGTAGGCGGTGCTACAGAGTTCTTGAAGTGGTGGCCTAACTACGGCTACACTAGAAGA
ACAGTATTTGGTATCTGCGCTCTGCTGAAGCCAGTTACCTTCGGAAAAAGAGTTGGTAGCTCTTGATCCG
GCAAACAAACCACCGCTGGTAGCGGTGGTTTTTTTGTTTGCAAGCAGCAGATTACGCGCAGAAAAAAAGG
ATCTCAAGAAGATCCTTTGATCTTTTCTACGGGGTCTGACGCTCAGTGGAACGAAAACTCACGTTAAGGG
ATTTTGGTCATGAGATTATCAAAAAGGATCTTCACCTAGATCCTTTTAAATTAAAAATGAAGTTTTAAAT
CAATCTAAAGTATATATGAGTAAACTTGGTCTGACAGTTACCAATGCTTAATCAGTGAGGCACCTATCTC
AGCGATCTGTCTATTTCGTTCATCCATAGTTGCCTGACTCCCCGTCGTGTAGATAACTACGATACGGGAG
GGCTTACCATCTGGCCCCAGTGCTGCAATGATACCGCGAGACCCACGCTCACCGGCTCCAGATTTATCAG
CAATAAACCAGCCAGCCGGAAGGGCCGAGCGCAGAAGTGGTCCTGCAACTTTATCCGCCTCCATCCAGTC
TATTAATTGTTGCCGGGAAGCTAGAGTAAGTAGTTCGCCAGTTAATAGTTTGCGCAACGTTGTTGCCATT
GCTACAGGCATCGTGGTGTCACGCTCGTCGTTTGGTATGGCTTCATTCAGCTCCGGTTCCCAACGATCAA
GGCGAGTTACATGATCCCCCATGTTGTGCAAAAAAGCGGTTAGCTCCTTCGGTCCTCCGATCGTTGTCAG
AAGTAAGTTGGCCGCAGTGTTATCACTCATGGTTATGGCAGCACTGCATAATTCTCTTACTGTCATGCCA
TCCGTAAGATGCTTTTCTGTGACTGGTGAGTACTCAACCAAGTCATTCTGAGAATAGTGTATGCGGCGAC
CGAGTTGCTCTTGCCCGGCGTCAATACGGGATAATACCGCGCCACATAGCAGAACTTTAAAAGTGCTCAT
CATTGGAAAACGTTCTTCGGGGCGAAAACTCTCAAGGATCTTACCGCTGTTGAGATCCAGTTCGATGTAA
CCCACTCGTGCACCCAACTGATCTTCAGCATCTTTTACTTTCACCAGCGTTTCTGGGTGAGCAAAAACAG
GAAGGCAAAATGCCGCAAAAAAGGGAATAAGGGCGACACGGAAATGTTGAATACTCATACTCTTCCTTTT
TCAATATTATTGAAGCATTTATCAGGGTTATTGTCTCATGAGCGGATACATATTTGAATGTATTTAGAAA
AATAAACAAATAGGGGTTCCGCGCACATTTCCCCGAAAAGTGCCACCTG
